>Addgene plasmid #175172 | pLV CDHblast OST-Myorg(D462A)-V5 | addgene full sequence | sequence record 352613 | Addgene NGS Result
GGGTCTCTCTGGTTAGACCAGATCTGAGCCTGGGAGCTCTCTGGCTAACTAGGGAACCCACTGCTTAAGC
CTCAATAAAGCTTGCCTTGAGTGCTTCAAGTAGTGTGTGCCCGTCTGTTGTGTGACTCTGGTAACTAGAG
ATCCCTCAGACCCTTTTAGTCAGTGTGGAAAATCTCTAGCAGTGGCGCCCGAACAGGGACTTGAAAGCGA
AAGGGAAACCAGAGGAGCTCTCTCGACGCAGGACTCGGCTTGCTGAAGCGCGCACGGCAAGAGGCGAGGG
GCGGCGACTGGTGAGTACGCCAAAAATTTTGACTAGCGGAGGCTAGAAGGAGAGAGATGGGTGCGAGAGC
GTCAGTATTAAGCGGGGGAGAATTAGATCGCGATGGGAAAAAATTCGGTTAAGGCCAGGGGGAAAGAAAA
AATATAAATTAAAACATATAGTATGGGCAAGCAGGGAGCTAGAACGATTCGCAGTTAATCCTGGCCTGTT
AGAAACATCAGAAGGCTGTAGACAAATACTGGGACAGCTACAACCATCCCTTCAGACAGGATCAGAAGAA
CTTAGATCATTATATAATACAGTAGCAACCCTCTATTGTGTGCATCAAAGGATAGAGATAAAAGACACCA
AGGAAGCTTTAGACAAGATAGAGGAAGAGCAAAACAAAAGTAAGACCACCGCACAGCAAGCGGCCACTGA
TCTTCAGACCTGGAGGAGGAGATATGAGGGACAATTGGAGAAGTGAATTATATAAATATAAAGTAGTAAA
AATTGAACCATTAGGAGTAGCACCCACCAAGGCAAAGAGAAGAGTGGTGCAGAGAGAAAAAAGAGCAGTG
GGAATAGGAGCTTTGTTCCTTGGGTTCTTGGGAGCAGCAGGAAGCACTATGGGCGCAGCGTCAATGACGC
TGACGGTACAGGCCAGACAATTATTGTCTGGTATAGTGCAGCAGCAGAACAATTTGCTGAGGGCTATTGA
GGCGCAACAGCATCTGTTGCAACTCACAGTCTGGGGCATCAAGCAGCTCCAGGCAAGAATCCTGGCTGTG
GAAAGATACCTAAAGGATCAACAGCTCCTGGGGATTTGGGGTTGCTCTGGAAAACTCATTTGCACCACTG
CTGTGCCTTGGAATGCTAGTTGGAGTAATAAATCTCTGGAACAGATTTGGAATCACACGACCTGGATGGA
GTGGGACAGAGAAATTAACAATTACACAAGCTTAATACACTCCTTAATTGAAGAATCGCAAAACCAGCAA
GAAAAGAATGAACAAGAATTATTGGAATTAGATAAATGGGCAAGTTTGTGGAATTGGTTTAACATAACAA
ATTGGCTGTGGTATATAAAATTATTCATAATGATAGTAGGAGGCTTGGTAGGTTTAAGAATAGTTTTTGC
TGTACTTTCTATAGTGAATAGAGTTAGGCAGGGATATTCACCATTATCGTTTCAGACCCACCTCCCAACC
CCGAGGGGACCCGACAGGCCCGAAGGAATAGAAGAAGAAGGTGGAGAGAGAGACAGAGACAGATCCATTC
GATTAGTGAACGGATCTCGACGGTATCGGTTAACTTTTAAAAGAAAAGGGGGGATTGGGGGGTACAGTGC
AGGGGAAAGAATAGTAGACATAATAGCAACAGACATACAAACTAAAGAATTACAAAAACAAATTACAAAA
TTCAAAATTTTATCGATACTAGTATTATGCCCAGTACATGACCTTATGGGACTTTCCTACTTGGCAGTAC
ATCTACGTATTAGTCATCGCTATTACCATGGTGATGCGGTTTTGGCAGTACATCAATGGGCGTGGATAGC
GGTTTGACTCACGGGGATTTCCAAGTCTCCACCCCATTGACGTCAATGGGAGTTTGTTTTGGCACCAAAA
TCAACGGGACTTTCCAAAATGTCGTAACAACTCCGCCCCATTGACGCAAATGGGCGGTAGGCGTGTACGG
TGGGAGGTTTATATAAGCAGAGCTCGTTTAGTGAACCGTCAGATCGCCTGGAGACGCCATCCACGCTGTT
TTGACCTCCATAGAAGATTCTAGAGCTAGCGAATTGGGATCCAGTACCCTTCACCATGTCCCAGAACCTT
CAGGAGACAAGCCAGGCCTACCCCCGACATCGACCTGGTAGCCACGCAGGCCCTAAAAGTCTCAAAGTTA
CCCCACGAGCAACCATGTACACTTTCCTGCCTGACAATTTTTCACCTGCCAAACCCAAGCCCACTAAAGA
GCTGAGACCTCTGCTGTGCTCCGCGGTACTGGGACTGCTACTGGTGTTGGCCGCAGTTGTGGCCTGGTGC
TACTACAGTGCCTCCCTACGCAAAGCTGAACGCCTGCGCGCGGAGCTGCTGGACCTGAACCGTGGCGGCT
TCTCCATCCGTAACCAGAAGGGTGAGCAAGTCTTCCGCTTGGCCTTCCGTTCCGGTGCTCTAGACCTTGA
CTCCTGCAGCCGGGATGGTGCGCTGCTTGGCTGCTCCCGAGCGGCCGACGGACGCCCGTTGCACTTCTTT
ATTCAGACAGTACGACCTAAGGACACTGTAATGTGCTACCGCGTGCGCTGGGAGGAAGCTGTGCCAGGGC
GTGCTGTGGAGCACGCGATGTTTCTGGGAGATGCTGCGGCGCACTGGTATGGCGGCGCAGAGATGAGGAC
GCAACACTGGCCCATCCGCCTAGATGGCCAGCAAGAACCGCAGCCATTTGTCACGAGCGACGTCTATTCA
TCTGACGCCGCATTCGGGGGCATCCTTGAGCGCTACTGGTTATCTTCACGCGCCGCTGCCATCAAAGTCA
ATGATTCAGTGCCCTTCCACCTGGGCTGGAATAGCACGGAGCGTTCGATGAGACTGCAGGCACGCTACCA
CGACACATCTTACAAGCCACCAGCTGGCCGTACTGCCGCGCCAGAGCTCAGCTACCGCGTGTGCGTGGGC
TCAGATGTCACTTCCATCCACAAGTACATGGTTCGACGTTACTTCAACAAGCCATCCAGGGTACCAGCGT
CAGAGGCCTTCCGAGACCCCATTTGGTCCACGTGGGCACTGCATGGGCGCGCTGTGGACCAGAACAAGGT
GCTGCAATTCGCCCAGCAGATCCGCCAGCACCGCTTTAATAGCAGCCACCTGGAAATCGATGACATGTAC
ACGCCCGCCTATGGCGACTTTAATTTCGACGAGGGCAAGTTTCCCAACGCCAGTGACATGTTCCGCCGCC
TGCGAGATGCCGGCTTCCGCGTCACACTTTGGGTGCATCCGTTTGTCAACTATAACTCGTCGAGCTTCGG
CGAAGGTGTGGAGCGCGAGCTGTTCGTGCGCGAGCCCACGGGCCGGCTGCCCGCGCTGGTGCGCTGGTGG
AACGGTATTGGCGCAGTGCTGGACTTCACGCACCCAGAGGCCCGAGAGTGGTTCCAGGGACACCTACGGC
GCCTGCGCTTGCGCTACAACGTGACCTCCTTTAAGTTCGCCGCGGGTGAGGTCAGCTACCTGCCCAGGGA
CTTCAGCACCTACAGGCCTCTGTCTGACCCCAGTGTGTGGAGCAGGCGGTACACCGAGATGGCGGAGCCC
TTCTTCTCGCTAGCCGAGGTCCGCGTGGGGTACCAGTCACAGAACATCTCCTGCTTCTTCCGTCTAGTGG
ACCGCGACTCGGTATGGGGCTACGACCTGGGGCTGCGCTCTCTTATCCCTGCGGTGCTCACCGTCAGTAT
GCTGGGCTATCCGTTCATCTTGCCCGATATGATAGGTGGCAACGCGGTGCCGGAGCGCACAGCCGGCCGC
CAAGATGGGCCGGGGCCAGAGCGCGAGCTCTACGTGCGCTGGCTGGAGGTGGCCGCCTTCATGCCTGCCA
TGCAGTTTTCAATCCCTCCTTGGCAGTACGACGCAGAAGTGGTAGCCATCGCACACAAATTCGCTGCTCT
GCGCGCCTCCCTCGTGGCGCCACTGCTGCTAGAGCTTGCTGGTGAGATCACCGACACTGGCGACCCCATC
GTGCGCCCCCTGTGGTGGATCGCACCGGGGGATGAAACGGCCCATCGCATTGACTCACAGTTTCTCATCG
GGGACACGCTGTTGGTGGCGCCGGTGCTAGAGCCTGGTAAGCAAGAGCGTGATGTCTACCTGCCTGCCGG
CAAATGGCGAAGCTACAAGGGTGAACTTTTTGACAAGACGCCGGTGCTGCTCACGGATTACCCTGTCGAC
CTGGATGAGGTCGCCTACTTTACCTGGGCGTCCAAGGGTCAAGACAATTCTGCAGATATCCAGCACAGTG
GCGGCCGCTCGAGTCTAGAGGGCCCGCGGTTCGAAGGTAAGCCTATCCCTAACCCTCTCCTCGGTCTCGA
TTCTACGCGTACCGGTGTATACGCGGCCGCTAAATAGTTGAATTTAAATAGATCTCCAGCACAGTGGTAA
ATAGTTGATTCGAACAAGGATCTGCGATCGCTCCGGTGCCCGTCAGTGGGCAGAGCGCACATCGCCCACA
GTCCCCGAGAAGTTGGGGGGAGGGGTCGGCAATTGAACGGGTGCCTAGAGAAGGTGGCGCGGGGTAAACT
GGGAAAGTGATGTCGTGTACTGGCTCCGCCTTTTTCCCGAGGGTGGGGGAGAACCGTATATAAGTGCAGT
AGTCGCCGTGAACGTTCTTTTTCGCAACGGGTTTGCCGCCAGAACACAGCTGAAGCTTCGAGGGGCTCGC
ATCTCTCCTTCACGCGCCCGCCGCCCTACCTGAGGCCGCCATCCACGCCGGTTGAGTCGCGTTCTGCCGC
CTCCCGCCTGTGGTGCCTCCTGAACTGCGTCCGCCGTCTAGGTAAGTTTAAAGCTCAGGTCGAGACCGGG
CCTTTGTCCGGCGCTCCCTTGGAGCCTACCTAGACTCAGCCGGCTCTCCACGCTTTGCCTGACCCTGCTT
GCTCAACTCTACGTCTTTGTTTCGTTTTCTGTTCTGCGCCGTTACAGATCCAAGCTGTGACCGGCGCCTA
CGCCCATGGGCATGGCCAAGCCTTTGTCTCAAGAAGAATCCACCCTCATTGAAAGAGCAACGGCTACAAT
CAACAGCATCCCCATCTCTGAAGACTACAGCGTCGCCAGCGCAGCTCTCTCTAGCGACGGCCGCATCTTC
ACTGGTGTCAATGTATATCATTTTACTGGGGGACCTTGTGCAGAACTCGTGGTGCTGGGCACTGCTGCTG
CTGCGGCAGCTGGCAACCTGACTTGTATCGTCGCGATCGGAAATGAGAACAGGGGCATCTTGAGCCCCTG
CGGACGGTGCCGACAGGTGCTTCTCGATCTGCATCCTGGGATCAAAGCCATAGTGAAGGACAGTGATGGA
CAGCCGACGGCAGTTGGGATTCGTGAATTGCTGCCCTCTGGTTATGTGTGGGAGGGCTAAGCACAATTCG
AGCTCGCGTCGACAATCAACCTCTGGATTACAAAATTTGTGAAAGATTGACTGGTATTCTTAACTATGTT
GCTCCTTTTACGCTATGTGGATACGCTGCTTTAATGCCTTTGTATCATGCTATTGCTTCCCGTATGGCTT
TCATTTTCTCCTCCTTGTATAAATCCTGGTTGCTGTCTCTTTATGAGGAGTTGTGGCCCGTTGTCAGGCA
ACGTGGCGTGGTGTGCACTGTGTTTGCTGACGCAACCCCCACTGGTTGGGGCATTGCCACCACCTGTCAG
CTCCTTTCCGGGACTTTCGCTTTCCCCCTCCCTATTGCCACGGCGGAACTCATCGCCGCCTGCCTTGCCC
GCTGCTGGACAGGGGCTCGGCTGTTGGGCACTGACAATTCCGTGGTGTTGTCGGGGAAATCATCGTCCTT
TCCTTGGCTGCTCGCCTGTGTTGCCACCTGGATTCTGCGCGGGACGTCCTTCTGCTACGTCCCTTCGGCC
CTCAATCCAGCGGACCTTCCTTCCCGCGGCCTGCTGCCGGCTCTGCGGCCTCTTCCGCGTCTTCGCCTTC
GCCCTCAGACGAGTCGGATCTCCCTTTGGGCCGCCTCCCCGCCTGGTACCTTTAAGACCAATGACTTACA
AGGCAGCTGTAGATCTTAGCCACTTTTTAAAAGAAAAGGGGGGACTGGAAGGGCTAATTCACTCCCAACG
AAGATAAGATCTGCTTTTTGCTTGTACTGGGTCTCTCTGGTTAGACCAGATCTGAGCCTGGGAGCTCTCT
GGCTAACTAGGGAACCCACTGCTTAAGCCTCAATAAAGCTTGCCTTGAGTGCTTCAAGTAGTGTGTGCCC
GTCTGTTGTGTGACTCTGGTAACTAGAGATCCCTCAGACCCTTTTAGTCAGTGTGGAAAATCTCTAGCAG
TAGTAGTTCATGTCATCTTATTATTCAGTATTTATAACTTGCAAAGAAATGAATATCAGAGAGTGAGAGG
AACTTGTTTATTGCAGCTTATAATGGTTACAAATAAAGCAATAGCATCACAAATTTCACAAATAAAGCAT
TTTTTTCACTGCATTCTAGTTGTGGTTTGTCCAAACTCATCAATGTATCTTATCATGTCTGGCTCTAGCT
ATCCCGCCCCTAACTCCGCCCATCCCGCCCCTAACTCCGCCCAGTTCCGCCCATTCTCCGCCCCATGGCT
GACTAATTTTTTTTATTTATGCAGAGGCCGAGGCCGCCTCGGCCTCTGAGCTATTCCAGAAGTAGTGAGG
AGGCTTTTTTGGAGGCCTAGACTTTTGCAGAGACCAAATTCGTAATCATGTCATAGCTGTTTCCTGTGTG
AAATTGTTATCCGCTCACAATTCCACACAACATACGAGCCGGAAGCATAAAGTGTAAAGCCTGGGGTGCC
TAATGAGTGAGCTAACTCACATTAATTGCGTTGCGCTCACTGCCCGCTTTCCAGTCGGGAAACCTGTCGT
GCCAGCTGCATTAATGAATCGGCCAACGCGCGGGGAGAGGCGGTTTGCGTATTGGGCGCTCTTCCGCTTC
CTCGCTCACTGACTCGCTGCGCTCGGTCGTTCGGCTGCGGCGAGCGGTATCAGCTCACTCAAAGGCGGTA
ATACGGTTATCCACAGAATCAGGGGATAACGCAGGAAAGAACATGTGAGCAAAAGGCCAGCAAAAGGCCA
GGAACCGTAAAAAGGCCGCGTTGCTGGCGTTTTTCCATAGGCTCCGCCCCCCTGACGAGCATCACAAAAA
TCGACGCTCAAGTCAGAGGTGGCGAAACCCGACAGGACTATAAAGATACCAGGCGTTTCCCCCTGGAAGC
TCCCTCGTGCGCTCTCCTGTTCCGACCCTGCCGCTTACCGGATACCTGTCCGCCTTTCTCCCTTCGGGAA
GCGTGGCGCTTTCTCATAGCTCACGCTGTAGGTATCTCAGTTCGGTGTAGGTCGTTCGCTCCAAGCTGGG
CTGTGTGCACGAACCCCCCGTTCAGCCCGACCGCTGCGCCTTATCCGGTAACTATCGTCTTGAGTCCAAC
CCGGTAAGACACGACTTATCGCCACTGGCAGCAGCCACTGGTAACAGGATTAGCAGAGCGAGGTATGTAG
GCGGTGCTACAGAGTTCTTGAAGTGGTGGCCTAACTACGGCTACACTAGAAGAACAGTATTTGGTATCTG
CGCTCTGCTGAAGCCAGTTACCTTCGGAAAAAGAGTTGGTAGCTCTTGATCCGGCAAACAAACCACCGCT
GGTAGCGGTGGTTTTTTTGTTTGCAAGCAGCAGATTACGCGCAGAAAAAAAGGATCTCAAGAAGATCCTT
TGATCTTTTCTACGGGGTCTGACGCTCAGTGGAACGAAAACTCACGTTAAGGGATTTTGGTCATGAGATT
ATCAAAAAGGATCTTCACCTAGATCCTTTTAAATTAAAAATGAAGTTTTAAATCAATCTAAAGTATATAT
GAGTAAACTTGGTCTGACAGTTACCAATGCTTAATCAGTGAGGCACCTATCTCAGCGATCTGTCTATTTC
GTTCATCCATAGTTGCCTGACTCCCCGTCGTGTAGATAACTACGATACGGGAGGGCTTACCATCTGGCCC
CAGTGCTGCAATGATACCGCGAGACCCACGCTCACCGGCTCCAGATTTATCAGCAATAAACCAGCCAGCC
GGAAGGGCCGAGCGCAGAAGTGGTCCTGCAACTTTATCCGCCTCCATCCAGTCTATTAATTGTTGCCGGG
AAGCTAGAGTAAGTAGTTCGCCAGTTAATAGTTTGCGCAACGTTGTTGCCATTGCTACAGGCATCGTGGT
GTCACGCTCGTCGTTTGGTATGGCTTCATTCAGCTCCGGTTCCCAACGATCAAGGCGAGTTACATGATCC
CCCATGTTGTGCAAAAAAGCGGTTAGCTCCTTCGGTCCTCCGATCGTTGTCAGAAGTAAGTTGGCCGCAG
TGTTATCACTCATGGTTATGGCAGCACTGCATAATTCTCTTACTGTCATGCCATCCGTAAGATGCTTTTC
TGTGACTGGTGAGTACTCAACCAAGTCATTCTGAGAATAGTGTATGCGGCGACCGAGTTGCTCTTGCCCG
GCGTCAATACGGGATAATACCGCGCCACATAGCAGAACTTTAAAAGTGCTCATCATTGGAAAACGTTCTT
CGGGGCGAAAACTCTCAAGGATCTTACCGCTGTTGAGATCCAGTTCGATGTAACCCACTCGTGCACCCAA
CTGATCTTCAGCATCTTTTACTTTCACCAGCGTTTCTGGGTGAGCAAAAACAGGAAGGCAAAATGCCGCA
AAAAAGGGAATAAGGGCGACACGGAAATGTTGAATACTCATACTCTTCCTTTTTCAATATTATTGAAGCA
TTTATCAGGGTTATTGTCTCATGAGCGGATACATATTTGAATGTATTTAGAAAAATAAACAAATAGGGGT
TCCGCGCACATTTCCCCGAAAAGTGCCACCTGACGTCTAAGAAACCATTATTATCATGACATTAACCTAT
AAAAATAGGCGTATCACGAGGCCCTTTCGTCTCGCGCGTTTCGGTGATGACGGTGAAAACCTCTGACACA
TGCAGCTCCCGGAGACGGTCACAGCTTGTCTGTAAGCGGATGCCGGGAGCAGACAAGCCCGTCAGGGCGC
GTCAGCGGGTGTTGGCGGGTGTCGGGGCTGGCTTAACTATGCGGCATCAGAGCAGATTGTACTGAGAGTG
CACCATATGCGGTGTGAAATACCGCACAGATGCGTAAGGAGAAAATACCGCATCAGGCGCCATTCGCCAT
TCAGGCTGCGCAACTGTTGGGAAGGGCGATCGGTGCGGGCCTCTTCGCTATTACGCCAGCTGGCGAAAGG
GGGATGTGCTGCAAGGCGATTAAGTTGGGTAACGCCAGGGTTTTCCCAGTCACGACGTTGTAAAACGACG
GCCAGTGCCAAGCTGACGCGTGTAGTCTTATGCAATACTCTTGTAGTCTTGCAACATGGTAACGATGAGT
TAGCAACATGCCTTACAAGGAGAGAAAAAGCACCGTGCATGCCGATTGGTGGAAGTAAGGTGGTACGATC
GTGCCTTATTAGGAAGGCAACAGACGGGTCTGACATGGATTGGACGAACCACTGAATTGCCGCATTGCAG
AGATATTGTATTTAAGTGCCTAGCTCGATACATAAAC
Features (pLannotate 1.2.2; 29 found; start..end, strand, type, name):
      1..181     +  LTR            5' LTR (truncated): truncated 5' long terminal repeat (LTR) from HIV-1
    228..353     +  misc_feature   HIV-1 Ψ: packaging signal of human immunodeficiency virus type 1
    337..675     +  CDS            HIV-1 gag (fragment): gag protein from human immunodeficiency virus 1; gag
    846..1079    +  misc_feature   RRE: The Rev response element (RRE) of HIV-1 allows for Rev-dependent mRNA export from the nucleus to the cytoplasm.
   1456..1556    +  CDS            Rev (fragment): human immunodeficiency virus 1 (HIV-1) Rev protein; rev; enhances nuclear export of unspliced and incompletely spliced viral mRNAs
   1575..1691    +  misc_feature   cPPT/CTS: central polypurine tract and central termination sequence of HIV-1
   1704..1780    +  enhancer       CMV enhancer (fragment): human cytomegalovirus immediate early enhancer
   1781..1984    +  promoter       CMV promoter: human cytomegalovirus (CMV) immediate early promoter
   2086..4233    +  CDS            Myorg: MYORG_MOUSE - Also known as Kiaa1161, Net37 From Mus musculus (Mouse).
   4306..4347    +  CDS            V5 tag: epitope tag from simian virus 5
   4458..4669    +  promoter       EF-1α core promoter: core promoter for human elongation factor EF-1α
   4682..4950    +  LTR            5' LTR (truncated): truncated 5' long terminal repeat (LTR) from human T-cell leukemia virus (HTLV) type 1
   4982..5380    +  CDS            BSD: blasticidin S deaminase; Aspergillus terreus BSD; confers resistance to blasticidin
   5404..5992    +  misc_feature   WPRE: woodchuck hepatitis virus posttranscriptional regulatory element
   5987..6094    +  CDS            nef (fragment): NEF_SIVS4 - Experimental evidence at protein level: Swiss-Prot protein existence level 1. Interferes with TCR signaling from the cell membrane. Interacts with CD247/TCRZ (TCR zeta chain) and exert potent down- regulation of cell surface TCR/CD3 complexes. From Simian immunodeficiency virus (isolate F236/smH4) (SIV-sm) (Simian immunodeficiency virus sooty mangabey monkey).
   6119..6299    +  LTR            5' LTR (truncated): truncated 5' long terminal repeat (LTR) from HIV-1
   6371..6492    +  polyA_signal   SV40 poly(A) signal: SV40 polyadenylation signal
   6532..6667    +  rep_origin     SV40 ori: SV40 origin of replication
   6724..6740    -  protein_bind   lac operator: The lac repressor binds to the lac operator to inhibit transcription in E. coli. This inhibition can be relieved by adding lactose or isopropyl-β-D-thiogalactopyranoside (IPTG). lac repressor encoded by lacI
   6748..6778    -  promoter       lac promoter: promoter for the E. coli lac operon
   6793..6814    -  protein_bind   CAP binding site: CAP binding activates transcription in the presence of cAMP. E. coli catabolite activator protein
   6827..6919    -  CDS            lacI (fragment): lac repressor; lacI; The lac repressor binds to the lac operator to inhibit transcription in E. coli. This inhibition can be relieved by adding lactose or isopropyl-β-D-thiogalactopyranoside (IPTG).
   7102..7690    -  rep_origin     ori: high-copy-number ColE1/pMB1/pBR322/pUC origin of replication
   7861..8721    -  CDS            AmpR: β-lactamase; bla; confers resistance to ampicillin, carbenicillin, and related antibiotics
   8722..8826    -  promoter       AmpR promoter: bla
   8921..8956    +  CDS            rop (fragment): Rop protein, which maintains plasmids at low copy number; rop
   9058..9157    +  misc_feature   bom (fragment): basis of mobility region from pBR322
   9163..9317    -  CDS            lacZα (fragment): LacZα fragment of β-galactosidase; lacZ fragment
   9331..9557    +  promoter       RSV promoter: Rous sarcoma virus enhancer/promoter
