[The description below was written by a language model from this plasmid's Addgene catalogue record and pLannotate feature annotations shown in this document.]
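Description:
pLV CDHblast OST-Myorg(D462A)-V5 is an HIV-1-based lentiviral transfer plasmid for expressing a mutant form of mouse Myorg (also known as Net37 or Kiaa1161) in mammalian cells. It derives from the pCDHblast-MCSNard OST-LMNA backbone. In bacteria it is maintained through a high-copy ColE1/pUC-type origin and selected with ampicillin via the β-lactamase gene. An RSV promoter sits immediately upstream of the truncated 5' LTR on the circular map, an arrangement that drives Tat-independent transcription of the viral genome in packaging cells. The genome carries the Ψ packaging signal with a partial gag sequence, the Rev response element for nuclear export of unspliced RNA, and the cPPT/CTS element that aids nuclear import. A truncated 3' LTR followed by an SV40 polyadenylation signal closes the unit, and an SV40 origin lies just beyond.

Between the LTRs, a CMV enhancer fragment and promoter drive the Myorg coding sequence, fused at its C terminus to a V5 epitope tag for detection or immunoprecipitation. The name and parent backbone suggest an N-terminal OST tag, but the feature table does not annotate one, so its presence is not confirmed here. The insert carries a D462A substitution, which the depositor describes as a predicted catalytic-site inactivating mutation. Downstream, a composite EF-1α core promoter/HTLV-1 LTR element expresses blasticidin S deaminase, allowing blasticidin selection of transduced cells, and a WPRE enhances transcript stability and expression. The construct is suited to generating stable cell populations expressing a presumably enzymatically inactive Myorg, for example as a comparison to the wild-type protein.
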