Addgene plasmid #175172: pLV CDHblast OST-Myorg(D462A)-V5
Purpose: Lentiviral expression of mouse Myorg-V5
Depositing lab: Larry Gerace. Depositing organization: Scripps California (The Scripps Research Institute).
Backbone
  Vector backbone: pCDHblast-MCSNard OST-LMNA
  Backbone manufacturer: Tom Misteli (Addgene plasmid # 22661)
  Vector type: Mammalian Expression, Lentiviral
Growth in bacteria
  Bacterial resistance: Ampicillin, 100 μg/mL
  Growth temperature: 37°C
  Growth strain: NEB Stable
  Copy number: High Copy
Gene/Insert
  Gene/Insert name: Myorg (alt names: Net37; Kiaa1161)
  Species: M. musculus (mouse)
  Mutation: D462A
  Entrez Gene: Myorg (a.k.a. AA408153, AI4641, AI464131, AI604836, Gm762, Kiaa1161, NET3, NET37)
  Tag / fusion protein: V5 (C terminal on insert)
  Cloning method: Unknown
Terms and licenses: Academic/Nonprofit Terms; Industry Terms: Not Available to Industry
Depositor comments: predicted catalytic site inactivating mutation
How to cite: pLV CDHblast OST-Myorg(D462A)-V5 was a gift from Larry Gerace (Addgene plasmid # 175172 ; http://n2t.net/addgene:175172 ; RRID:Addgene_175172)
